Addgene plasmid #116586: pHAGE-PIK3R1-E160*
Purpose: Lentiviral expression of PIK3R1 E160*
Depositing lab: Gordon Mills & Kenneth Scott. Depositing organization: Baylor College of Medicine. Publication: Systematic Functional Annotation of Somatic Mutations in Cancer. Ng PK, Li J, Jeong KJ, Shao S, Chen H, Tsang YH, Sengupta S, Wang Z, Bhavana VH, Tran R, Soewito S, Minussi DC, Moreno D, Kong K, Dogruluk T, Lu H, Gao J, Tokheim C, Zhou DC, Johnson AM, Zeng J, Ip CKM, Ju Z, Wester M, Yu S, Li Y, Vellano CP, Schultz N, Karchin R, Ding L, Lu Y, Cheung LWT, Chen K, Shaw KR, Meric-Bernstam F, Scott KL, Yi S, Sahni N, Liang H, Mills GB. Cancer Cell. 2018 Mar 12;33(3):450-462.e10. doi: 10.1016/j.ccell.2018.01.021. PubMed 29533785.
Backbone
  Vector backbone: pHAGE
  Vector type: Lentiviral
Growth in bacteria
  Bacterial resistance: Ampicillin, 100 μg/mL
  Growth temperature: 37°C
  Growth strain: Stbl3
  Copy number: High Copy
Gene/Insert
  Gene/Insert name: PIK3R1
  Species: H. sapiens (human)
  Mutation: E160*
  Entrez Gene: PIK3R1 (a.k.a. AGM7, GRB1, IMD36, p85, p85-ALPHA, p85alpha)
  Cloning method: Gateway Cloning
Terms and licenses: Academic/Nonprofit Terms; Industry Terms: Not Available to Industry
How to cite: pHAGE-PIK3R1-E160* was a gift from Gordon Mills & Kenneth Scott (Addgene plasmid # 116586 ; http://n2t.net/addgene:116586 ; RRID:Addgene_116586)
