[The description below was written by a language model from this plasmid's Addgene catalogue record and pLannotate feature annotations shown in this document.]
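Description:
pHAGE-PIK3R1-E160* is an HIV-1-derived, self-inactivating lentiviral expression plasmid built on the pHAGE backbone, carrying a human PIK3R1 open reading frame (the p85α regulatory subunit of PI3K) with the nonsense mutation E160*. It is propagated in E. coli through a high-copy ColE1/pUC-type origin and selected with ampicillin via the β-lactamase gene. The viral portion comprises a truncated 5' LTR, the Ψ packaging signal with an adjoining gag fragment, the Rev response element for Rev-dependent nuclear export of the genomic RNA, the cPPT/CTS element, and a ΔU3 3' LTR that inactivates LTR promoter activity after integration. Packaging functions are not encoded on the plasmid and must be supplied in trans.

Between the LTRs, the constitutive human EF-1α promoter drives the insert, which was introduced by Gateway recombination and is flanked by attB1 and attB2 sites. A short fragment matching an HA epitope lies immediately upstream of the PIK3R1 sequence, suggesting an N-terminal HA tag, and a V5 tag lies downstream of attB2. The annotation tool marks the PIK3R1 sequence at essentially full length, but the premature stop at codon 160 should terminate translation early, giving a truncated p85α and leaving the V5 tag untranslated. An EMCV IRES followed by EGFP on the same transcript marks transduced cells by fluorescence, and a WPRE enhances transcript expression. No mammalian drug-selection marker is annotated. The construct comes from a collection made for systematic functional annotation of somatic cancer mutations and is used for stable lentiviral expression of this PIK3R1 variant in mammalian cells.
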