Features (pLannotate 1.2.2; 28 found; start..end, strand, type, name):
    377..634     +  LTR            5' LTR (truncated): truncated 5' long terminal repeat (LTR) from HIV-1
    681..806     +  misc_feature   HIV-1 Ψ: packaging signal of human immunodeficiency virus type 1
    790..1128    +  CDS            HIV-1 gag (fragment): gag protein from human immunodeficiency virus 1; gag
   1303..1536    +  misc_feature   RRE: The Rev response element (RRE) of HIV-1 allows for Rev-dependent mRNA export from the nucleus to the cytoplasm.
   1913..2013    +  CDS            Rev (fragment): human immunodeficiency virus 1 (HIV-1) Rev protein; rev; enhances nuclear export of unspliced and incompletely spliced viral mRNAs
   2058..2175    +  misc_feature   cPPT/CTS: central polypurine tract and central termination sequence of HIV-1
   2223..3401    +  promoter       EF-1α promoter: strong constitutive promoter for human elongation factor EF-1α
   3421..3445    +  protein_bind   attB1: mutant version of attB; recombination site for the Gateway® BP reaction BP Clonase™
   3470..3496    +  CDS            3xHA (fragment): three tandem HA epitope tags
   3497..5665    +  CDS            PIK3R1: P85A_HUMAN - Also known as GRB1. Experimental evidence at protein level: Swiss-Prot protein existence level 1. Binds to activated (phosphorylated) protein-Tyr kinases, through its SH2 domain, and acts as an adapter, mediating the association of the p110 catalytic unit to the plasma membrane. Necessary for the insulin-stimulated increase in glucose uptake and glycogen synthesis in insulin-sensitive tissues. Plays an important role in signaling in response to FGFR1, FGFR2, FGFR3, FGFR4, KITLG/SCF, KIT, PDGFRA and PDGFRB. Likewise, plays a role in ITGB2 signaling (PubMed:17626883, PubMed:19805105
   5681..5705    -  protein_bind   attB2: mutant version of attB; recombination site for the Gateway® BP reaction BP Clonase™
   5758..5799    +  CDS            V5 tag: epitope tag from simian virus 5
   5925..6387    +  misc_feature   IRES: internal ribosome entry site (IRES) of the encephalomyocarditis virus (EMCV)
   6401..7120    +  CDS            EGFP: the original enhanced GFP (Yang et al., 1996) mammalian codon-optimized
   7134..7722    +  misc_feature   WPRE: woodchuck hepatitis virus posttranscriptional regulatory element
   7730..7795    +  CDS            nef (fragment): NEF_HV1Z2 - Experimental evidence at protein level: Swiss-Prot protein existence level 1. Extracellular Nef protein targets CD4(+) T-lymphocytes for apoptosis by interacting with CXCR4 surface receptors. From Human immunodeficiency virus type 1 group M subtype D (isolate Z2/CDC-Z34) (HIV-1).
   7797..8030    +  LTR            3' LTR (ΔU3): self-inactivating 3' long terminal repeat (LTR) from HIV-1
   8235..8339    +  promoter       AmpR promoter: bla
   8340..9200    +  CDS            AmpR: β-lactamase; bla; confers resistance to ampicillin, carbenicillin, and related antibiotics
   9371..9959    +  rep_origin     ori: high-copy-number ColE1/pMB1/pBR322/pUC origin of replication
  10142..10196   +  CDS            lacI (fragment): lac repressor; lacI; The lac repressor binds to the lac operator to inhibit transcription in E. coli. This inhibition can be relieved by adding lactose or isopropyl-β-D-thiogalactopyranoside (IPTG).
  10202..10295   +  rep_origin     SV40 ori (fragment): SV40 origin of replication
  10320..10357   +  CDS            lacI (fragment): lac repressor; lacI; The lac repressor binds to the lac operator to inhibit transcription in E. coli. This inhibition can be relieved by adding lactose or isopropyl-β-D-thiogalactopyranoside (IPTG).
  10370..10391   +  protein_bind   CAP binding site: CAP binding activates transcription in the presence of cAMP. E. coli catabolite activator protein
  10406..10436   +  promoter       lac promoter: promoter for the E. coli lac operon
  10440..10462   +  protein_bind   lac operator (fragment): The lac repressor binds to the lac operator to inhibit transcription in E. coli. This inhibition can be relieved by adding lactose or isopropyl-β-D-thiogalactopyranoside (IPTG). lac repressor encoded by lacI
  10494..10577   +  polyA_signal   SV40 poly(A) signal (fragment): SV40 polyadenylation signal
  10744..329     +  CDS            nef (fragment) (across the origin): NEF_HV1BR - Experimental evidence at protein level: Swiss-Prot protein existence level 1. Extracellular Nef protein targets CD4(+) T-lymphocytes for apoptosis by interacting with CXCR4 surface receptors (PubMed:14990729). From Human immunodeficiency virus type 1 group M subtype B (isolate BRU/LAI) (HIV-1).
>Addgene plasmid #116586 | pHAGE-PIK3R1-E160* | addgene full sequence | sequence record 250590 | Addgene NGS Result
TGGAAGGGCTAATTCACTCCCAAAGAAGACAAGATATCCTTGATCTGTGGATCTACCACACACAAGGCTA
CTTCCCTGATTAGCAGAACTACACACCAGGGCCAGGGGTCAGATATCCACTGACCTTTGGATGGTGCTAC
AAGCTAGTACCAGTTGAGCCAGATAAGGTAGAAGAGGCCAATAAAGGAGAGAACACCAGCTTGTTACACC
CTGTGAGCCTGCATGGGATGGATGACCCGGAGAGAGAAGTGTTAGAGTGGAGGTTTGACAGCCGCCTAGC
ATTTCATCACGTGGCCCGAGAGCTGCATCCGGAGTACTTCAAGAACTGCTGATATCGAGCTTGCTACAAG
GGACTTTCCGCTGGGGACTTTCCAGGGAGGCGTGGCCTGGGCGGGACTGGGGAGTGGCGAGCCCTCAGAT
CCTGCATATAAGCAGCTGCTTTTTGCCTGTACTGGGTCTCTCTGGTTAGACCAGATCTGAGCCTGGGAGC
TCTCTGGCTAACTAGGGAACCCACTGCTTAAGCCTCAATAAAGCTTGCCTTGAGTGCTTCAAGTAGTGTG
TGCCCGTCTGTTGTGTGACTCTGGTAACTAGAGATCCCTCAGACCCTTTTAGTCAGTGTGGAAAATCTCT
AGCAGTGGCGCCCGAACAGGGACTTGAAAGCGAAAGGGAAACCAGAGGAGCTCTCTCGACGCAGGACTCG
GCTTGCTGAAGCGCGCACGGCAAGAGGCGAGGGGCGGCGACTGGTGAGTACGCCAAAAATTTTGACTAGC
GGAGGCTAGAAGGAGAGAGATGGGTGCGAGAGCGTCAGTATTAAGCGGGGGAGAATTAGATCGCGATGGG
AAAAAATTCGGTTAAGGCCAGGGGGAAAGAAAAAATATAAATTAAAACATATAGTATGGGCAAGCAGGGA
GCTAGAACGATTCGCAGTTAATCCTGGCCTGTTAGAAACATCAGAAGGCTGTAGACAAATACTGGGACAG
CTACAACCATCCCTTCAGACAGGATCAGAAGAACTTAGATCATTATATAATACAGTAGCAACCCTCTATT
GTGTGCATCAAAGGATAGAGATAAAAGACACCAAGGAAGCTTTAGACAAGATAGAGGAAGAGCAAAACAA
AAGTAAGACCACCGCACAGCAAGCGGCCGGCCGCTGATCTTCAGACCTGGAGGAGGAGATATGAGGGACA
ATTGGAGAAGTGAATTATATAAATATAAAGTAGTAAAAATTGAACCATTAGGAGTAGCACCCACCAAGGC
AAAGAGAAGAGTGGTGCAGAGAGAAAAAAGAGCAGTGGGAATAGGAGCTTTGTTCCTTGGGTTCTTGGGA
GCAGCAGGAAGCACTATGGGCGCAGCGTCAATGACGCTGACGGTACAGGCCAGACAATTATTGTCTGGTA
TAGTGCAGCAGCAGAACAATTTGCTGAGGGCTATTGAGGCGCAACAGCATCTGTTGCAACTCACAGTCTG
GGGCATCAAGCAGCTCCAGGCAAGAATCCTGGCTGTGGAAAGATACCTAAAGGATCAACAGCTCCTGGGG
ATTTGGGGTTGCTCTGGAAAACTCATTTGCACCACTGCTGTGCCTTGGAATGCTAGTTGGAGTAATAAAT
CTCTGGAACAGATTTGGAATCACACGACCTGGATGGAGTGGGACAGAGAAATTAACAATTACACAAGCTT
AATACACTCCTTAATTGAAGAATCGCAAAACCAGCAAGAAAAGAATGAACAAGAATTATTGGAATTAGAT
AAATGGGCAAGTTTGTGGAATTGGTTTAACATAACAAATTGGCTGTGGTATATAAAATTATTCATAATGA
TAGTAGGAGGCTTGGTAGGTTTAAGAATAGTTTTTGCTGTACTTTCTATAGTGAATAGAGTTAGGCAGGG
ATATTCACCATTATCGTTTCAGACCCACCTCCCAACCCCGAGGGGACCCGACAGGCCCGAAGGAATAGAA
GAAGAAGGTGGAGAGAGAGACAGAGACAGATCCATTCGATTAGTGAACGGATCTCGACGGTATCGCCGAA
TTCACAAATGGCAGTATTCATCCACAATTTTAAAAGAAAAGGGGGGATTGGGGGGTACAGTGCAGGGGAA
AGAATAGTAGACATAATAGCAACAGACATACAAACTAAAGAATTACAAAAACAAATTACAAAAATTCAAA
ATTTTCGGGTTTATTACAGGGACAGCAGAGATCCAGTTTGGACTAGTCGTGAGGCTCCGGTGCCCGTCAG
TGGGCAGAGCGCACATCGCCCACAGTCCCCGAGAAGTTGGGGGGAGGGGTCGGCAATTGAACCGGTGCCT
AGAGAAGGTGGCGCGGGGTAAACTGGGAAAGTGATGTCGTGTACTGGCTCCGCCTTTTTCCCGAGGGTGG
GGGAGAACCGTATATAAGTGCAGTAGTCGCCGTGAACGTTCTTTTTCGCAACGGGTTTGCCGCCAGAACA
CAGGTAAGTGCCGTGTGTGGTTCCCGCGGGCCTGGCCTCTTTACGGGTTATGGCCCTTGCGTGCCTTGAA
TTACTTCCACCTGGCTGCAGTACGTGATTCTTGATCCCGAGCTTCGGGTTGGAAGTGGGTGGGAGAGTTC
GAGGCCTTGCGCTTAAGGAGCCCCTTCGCCTCGTGCTTGAGTTGAGGCCTGGCCTGGGCGCTGGGGCCGC
CGCGTGCGAATCTGGTGGCACCTTCGCGCCTGTCTCGCTGCTTTCGATAAGTCTCTAGCCATTTAAAATT
TTTGATGACCTGCTGCGACGCTTTTTTTCTGGCAAGATAGTCTTGTAAATGCGGGCCAAGATCTGCACAC
TGGTATTTCGGTTTTTGGGGCCGCGGGCGGCGACGGGGCCCGTGCGTCCCAGCGCACATGTTCGGCGAGG
CGGGGCCTGCGAGCGCGGCCACCGAGAATCGGACGGGGGTAGTCTCAAGCTGGCCGGCCTGCTCTGGTGC
CTGGCCTCGCGCCGCCGTGTATCGCCCCGCCCTGGGCGGCAAGGCTGGCCCGGTCGGCACCAGTTGCGTG
AGCGGAAAGATGGCCGCTTCCCGGCCCTGCTGCAGGGAGCTCAAAATGGAGGACGCGGCGCTCGGGAGAG
CGGGCGGGTGAGTCACCCACACAAAGGAAAAGGGCCTTTCCGTCCTCAGCCGTCGCTTCATGTGACTCCA
CGGAGTACCGGGCGCCGTCCAGGCACCTCGATTAGTTCTCGAGCTTTTGGAGTACGTCGTCTTTAGGTTG
GGGGGAGGGGTTTTATGCGATGGAGTTTCCCCACACTGAGTGGGTGGAGACTGAAGTTAGGCCAGCTTGG
CACTTGATGTAATTCTCCTTGGAATTTGCCCTTTTTGAGTTTGGATCTTGGTTCATTCTCAAGCCTCAGA
CAGTGGTTCAAAGTTTTTTTCTTCCATTTCAGGTGTCGTGAAGCGGCCCTGCAGATATCAACAAGTTTGT
ACAAAAAAGCAGGCTACGCGTGTCGACGCCACCATGGTTTACCCATACGATGTTCCAGATTACGCTAGTG
CTGAGGGGTACCAGTACAGAGCGCTGTATGATTATAAAAAGGAAAGAGAAGAAGATATTGACTTGCACTT
GGGTGACATATTGACTGTGAATAAAGGGTCCTTAGTAGCTCTTGGATTCAGTGATGGACAGGAAGCCAGG
CCTGAAGAAATTGGCTGGTTAAATGGCTATAATGAAACCACAGGGGAAAGGGGGGACTTTCCGGGAACTT
ATGTAGAATATATTGGAAGGAAAAAAATCTCGCCTCCCACACCAAAGCCCCGGCCACCTCGGCCTCTTCC
TGTTGCACCAGGTTCTTCGAAAACTGAAGCAGATGTTGAACAACAAGCTTTGACTCTCCCGGATCTTGCA
GAGCAGTTTGCCCCTCCTGACATTGCCCCGCCTCTTCTTATCAAGCTCGTGGAAGCCATTGAAAAGAAAG
GTCTGGAATGTTCAACTCTATACAGAACACAGAGCTCCAGCAACCTGGCATAATTACGACAGCTTCTTGA
TTGTGATACACCCTCCGTGGACTTGGAAATGATCGATGTGCACGTTTTGGCTGACGCTTTCAAACGCTAT
CTCCTGGACTTACCAAATCCTGTCATTCCAGCAGCCGTTTACAGTGAAATGATTTCTTTAGCTCCAGAAG
TACAAAGCTCCGAAGAATATATTCAGCTATTGAAGAAGCTTATTAGGTCGCCTAGCATACCTCATCAGTA
TTGGCTTACGCTTCAGTATTTGTTAAAACATTTCTTCAAGCTCTCTCAAACCTCCAGCAAAAATCTGTTG
AATGCAAGAGTACTCTCTGAAATTTTCAGCCCTATGCTTTTCAGATTCTCAGCAGCCAGCTCTGATAATA
CTGAAAACCTCATAAAAGTTATAGAAATTTTAATCTCAACTGAATGGAATGAACGACAGCCTGCACCAGC
ACTGCCTCCTAAACCACCAAAACCTACTACTGTAGCCAACAACGGTATGAATAACAATATGTCCTTACAA
GATGCTGAATGGTACTGGGGAGATATCTCGAGGGAAGAAGTGAATGAAAAACTTCGAGATACAGCAGACG
GGACCTTTTTGGTACGAGATGCGTCTACTAAAATGCATGGTGATTATACTCTTACACTAAGGAAAGGGGG
AAATAACAAATTAATCAAAATATTTCATCGAGATGGGAAATATGGCTTCTCTGACCCATTAACCTTCAGT
TCTGTGGTTGAATTAATAAACCACTACCGGAATGAATCTCTAGCTCAGTATAATCCCAAATTGGATGTGA
AATTACTTTATCCAGTATCCAAATACCAACAGGATCAAGTTGTCAAAGAAGATAATATTGAAGCTGTAGG
GAAAAAATTACATGAATATAACACTCAGTTTCAAGAAAAAAGTCGAGAATATGATAGATTATATGAAGAA
TATACCCGCACATCCCAGGAAATCCAAATGAAAAGGACAGCTATTGAAGCATTTAATGAAACCATAAAAA
TATTTGAAGAACAGTGCCAGACCCAAGAGCGGTACAGCAAAGAATACATAGAAAAGTTTAAACGTGAAGG
CAATGAGAAAGAAATACAAAGGATTATGCATAATTATGATAAGTTGAAGTCTCGAATCAGTGAAATTATT
GACAGTAGAAGAAGATTGGAAGAAGACTTGAAGAAGCAGGCAGCTGAGTATCGAGAAATTGACAAACGTA
TGAACAGCATTAAACCAGACCTTATCCAGCTGAGAAAGACGAGAGACCAATACTTGATGTGGTTGACTCA
AAAAGGTGTTCGGCAAAAGAAGTTGAACGAGTGGTTGGGCAATGAAAACACTGAAGACCAATATTCACTG
GTGGAAGATGATGAAGATTTGCCCCATCATGATGAGAAGACATGGAATGTTGGAAGCAGCAACCGAAACA
AAGCTGAAAACCTGTTGCGAGGGAAGCGAGATGGCACTTTTCTTGTCCGGGAGAGCAGTAAACAGGGCTG
CTATGCCTGCTCTGTAGTGGTGGACGGCGAAGTAAAGCATTGTGTCATAAACAAAACAGCAACTGGCTAT
GGCTTTGCCGAGCCCTATAACTTGTACAGCTCTCTGAAAGAACTGGTGCTACATTACCAACACACCTCCC
TTGTGCAGCACAACGACTCCCTCAATGTCACACTAGCCTACCCAGTATATGCACAGCAGAGGCGAGGGCC
CTGAGGATCCACCCAGCTTTCTTGTACAAAGTGGTTGATATCCAGCACAGTGGCGGCCGCTCGAGTCTAG
AGGGCCCGCGGTTCGAAGGTAAGCCTATCCCTAACCCTCTCCTCGGTCTCGATTCTACGCGTACCGGTTA
GTAATGAGATCCCTCCCCCCCCCCTAACGTTACTGGCCGAAGCCGCTTGGAATAAGGCCGGTGTGCGTTT
GTCTATATGTTATTTTCCACCATATTGCCGTCTTTTGGCAATGTGAGGGCCCGGAAACCTGGCCCTGTCT
TCTTGACGAGCATTCCTAGGGGTCTTTCCCCTCTCGCCAAAGGAATGCAAGGTCTGTTGAATGTCGTGAA
GGAAGCAGTTCCTCTGGAAGCTTCTTGAAGACAAACAACGTCTGTAGCGACCCTTTGCAGGCAGCGGAAC
CCCCCACCTGGCGACAGGTGCCTCTGCGGCCAAAAGCCACGTGTATAAGATACACCTGCAAAGGCGGCAC
AACCCCAGTGCCACGTTGTGAGTTGGATAGTTGTGGAAAGAGTCAAATGGCTCTCCTCAAGCGTATTCAA
CAAGGGGCTGAAGGATGCCCAGAAGGTACCCCATTGTATGGGATCTGATCTGGGGCCTCGGTGCACATGC
TTTACATGTGTTTAGTCGAGGTTAAAAAAACGTCTAGGCCCCCCGAACCACGGGGACGTGGTTTTCCTTT
GAAAAACACGATGATAATATGGCCACACATATGGTGAGCAAGGGCGAGGAGCTGTTCACCGGGGTGGTGC
CCATCCTGGTCGAGCTGGACGGCGACGTAAACGGCCACAAGTTCAGCGTGTCCGGCGAGGGCGAGGGCGA
TGCCACCTACGGCAAGCTGACCCTGAAGTTCATCTGCACCACCGGCAAGCTGCCCGTGCCCTGGCCCACC
CTCGTGACCACCCTGACCTACGGCGTGCAGTGCTTCAGCCGCTACCCCGACCACATGAAGCAGCACGACT
TCTTCAAGTCCGCCATGCCCGAAGGCTACGTCCAGGAGCGCACCATCTTCTTCAAGGACGACGGCAACTA
CAAGACCCGCGCCGAGGTGAAGTTCGAGGGCGACACCCTGGTGAACCGCATCGAGCTGAAGGGCATCGAC
TTCAAGGAGGACGGCAACATCCTGGGGCACAAGCTGGAGTACAACTACAACAGCCACAACGTCTATATCA
TGGCCGACAAGCAGAAGAACGGCATCAAGGTGAACTTCAAGATCCGCCACAACATCGAGGACGGCAGCGT
GCAGCTCGCCGACCACTACCAGCAGAACACCCCCATCGGCGACGGCCCCGTGCTGCTGCCCGACAACCAC
TACCTGAGCACCCAGTCCGCCCTGAGCAAAGACCCCAACGAGAAGCGCGATCACATGGTCCTGCTGGAGT
TCGTGACCGCCGCCGGGATCACTCTCGGCATGGACGAGCTGTACAAGTAAATCGATAGATCCTAATCAAC
CTCTGGATTACAAAATTTGTGAAAGATTGACTGGTATTCTTAACTATGTTGCTCCTTTTACGCTATGTGG
ATACGCTGCTTTAATGCCTTTGTATCATGCTATTGCTTCCCGTATGGCTTTCATTTTCTCCTCCTTGTAT
AAATCCTGGTTGCTGTCTCTTTATGAGGAGTTGTGGCCCGTTGTCAGGCAACGTGGCGTGGTGTGCACTG
TGTTTGCTGACGCAACCCCCACTGGTTGGGGCATTGCCACCACCTGTCAGCTCCTTTCCGGGACTTTCGC
TTTCCCCCTCCCTATTGCCACGGCGGAACTCATCGCCGCCTGCCTTGCCCGCTGCTGGACAGGGGCTCGG
CTGTTGGGCACTGACAATTCCGTGGTGTTGTCGGGGAAATCATCGTCCTTTCCTTGGCTGCTCGCCTGTG
TTGCCACCTGGATTCTGCGCGGGACGTCCTTCTGCTACGTCCCTTCGGCCCTCAATCCAGCGGACCTTCC
TTCCCGCGGCCTGCTGCCGGCTCTGCGGCCTCTTCCGCGTCTTCGCCTTCGCCCTCAGACGAGTCGGATC
TCCCTTTGGGCCGCCTCCCCGCCTGAGATCCTTTAAGACCAATGACTTACAAGGCAGCTGTAGATCTTAG
CCACTTTTTAAAAGAAAAGGGGGGACTGGAAGGGCTAATTCACTCCCAACGAAGACAAGATCTGCTTTTT
GCTTGTACTGGGTCTCTCTGGTTAGACCAGATCTGAGCCTGGGAGCTCTCTGGCTAACTAGGGAACCCAC
TGCTTAAGCCTCAATAAAGCTTGCCTTGAGTGCTTCAAGTAGTGTGTGCCCGTCTGTTGTGTGACTCTGG
TAACTAGAGATCCCTCAGACCCTTTTAGTCAGTGTGGAAAATCTCTAGCAGTAGTAGTTCATGTCATCTT
ATTATTCAGTATTTATAACTTGCAAAGAAATGAATATCAGAGAGTGAGAGGCCCGGGTTAATTAAGGAAA
GGGCTAGATCATTCTTGAAGACGAAAGGGCCTCGTGATACGCCTATTTTTATAGGTTAATGTCATGATAA
TAATGGTTTCTTAGACGTCAGGTGGCACTTTTCGGGGAAATGTGCGCGGAACCCCTATTTGTTTATTTTT
CTAAATACATTCAAATATGTATCCGCTCATGAGACAATAACCCTGATAAATGCTTCAATAATATTGAAAA
AGGAAGAGTATGAGTATTCAACATTTCCGTGTCGCCCTTATTCCCTTTTTTGCGGCATTTTGCCTTCCTG
TTTTTGCTCACCCAGAAACGCTGGTGAAAGTAAAAGATGCTGAAGATCAGTTGGGTGCACGAGTGGGTTA
CATCGAACTGGATCTCAACAGCGGTAAGATCCTTGAGAGTTTTCGCCCCGAAGAACGTTTTCCAATGATG
AGCACTTTTAAAGTTCTGCTATGTGGCGCGGTATTATCCCGTGTTGACGCCGGGCAAGAGCAACTCGGTC
GCCGCATACACTATTCTCAGAATGACTTGGTTGAGTACTCACCAGTCACAGAAAAGCATCTTACGGATGG
CATGACAGTAAGAGAATTATGCAGTGCTGCCATAACCATGAGTGATAACACTGCGGCCAACTTACTTCTG
ACAACGATCGGAGGACCGAAGGAGCTAACCGCTTTTTTGCACAACATGGGGGATCATGTAACTCGCCTTG
ATCGTTGGGAACCGGAGCTGAATGAAGCCATACCAAACGACGAGCGTGACACCACGATGCCTGTAGCAAT
GGCAACAACGTTGCGCAAACTATTAACTGGCGAACTACTTACTCTAGCTTCCCGGCAACAATTAATAGAC
TGGATGGAGGCGGATAAAGTTGCAGGACCACTTCTGCGCTCGGCCCTTCCGGCTGGCTGGTTTATTGCTG
ATAAATCTGGAGCCGGTGAGCGTGGGTCTCGCGGTATCATTGCAGCACTGGGGCCAGATGGTAAGCCCTC
CCGTATCGTAGTTATCTACACGACGGGGAGTCAGGCAACTATGGATGAACGAAATAGACAGATCGCTGAG
ATAGGTGCCTCACTGATTAAGCATTGGTAACTGTCAGACCAAGTTTACTCATATATACTTTAGATTGATT
TAAAACTTCATTTTTAATTTAAAAGGATCTAGGTGAAGATCCTTTTTGATAATCTCATGACCAAAATCCC
TTAACGTGAGTTTTCGTTCCACTGAGCGTCAGACCCCGTAGAAAAGATCAAAGGATCTTCTTGAGATCCT
TTTTTTCTGCGCGTAATCTGCTGCTTGCAAACAAAAAAACCACCGCTACCAGCGGTGGTTTGTTTGCCGG
ATCAAGAGCTACCAACTCTTTTTCCGAAGGTAACTGGCTTCAGCAGAGCGCAGATACCAAATACTGTTCT
TCTAGTGTAGCCGTAGTTAGGCCACCACTTCAAGAACTCTGTAGCACCGCCTACATACCTCGCTCTGCTA
ATCCTGTTACCAGTGGCTGCTGCCAGTGGCGATAAGTCGTGTCTTACCGGGTTGGACTCAAGACGATAGT
TACCGGATAAGGCGCAGCGGTCGGGCTGAACGGGGGGTTCGTGCACACAGCCCAGCTTGGAGCGAACGAC
CTACACCGAACTGAGATACCTACAGCGTGAGCTATGAGAAAGCGCCACGCTTCCCGAAGGGAGAAAGGCG
GACAGGTATCCGGTAAGCGGCAGGGTCGGAACAGGAGAGCGCACGAGGGAGCTTCCAGGGGGAAACGCCT
GGTATCTTTATAGTCCTGTCGGGTTTCGCCACCTCTGACTTGAGCGTCGATTTTTGTGATGCTCGTCAGG
GGGGCGGAGCCTATGGAAAAACGCCAGCAACGCGGCCTTTTTACGGTTCCTGGCCTTTTGCTGGCCTTTT
GCTCACATGTTCTTTCCTGCGTTATCCCCTGATTCTGTGGATAACCGTATTACCGCCTTTGAGTGAGCTG
ATACCGCTCGCCGCAGCCGAACGACCGAGCGCAGCGAGTCAGTGAGCGAGGAAGCGGAAGAGCGCCCAAT
ACGCAAACCGCCTCTCCCCGCGCGTTGGCCGATTCATTAATGCAGCAAGCTCATGGCTGACTAATTTTTT
TTATTTATGCAGAGGCCGAGGCCGCCTCGGCCTCTGAGCTATTCCAGAAGTAGTGAGGAGGCTTTTTTGG
AGGCCTAGGCTTTTGCAAAAAGCTCCCCGTGGCACGACAGGTTTCCCGACTGGAAAGCGGGCAGTGAGCG
CAACGCAATTAATGTGAGTTAGCTCACTCATTAGGCACCCCAGGCTTTACACTTTATGCTTCCGGCTCGT
ATGTTGTGTGGAATTGTGAGCGGATAACAATTTCACACAGGAAACAGCTATGACATGATTACGAATTTCA
CAAATAAAGCATTTTTTTCACTGCATTCTAGTTGTGGTTTGTCCAAACTCATCAATGTATCTTATCATGT
CTGGATCAACTGGATAACTCAAGCTAACCAAAATCATCCCAAACTTCCCACCCCATACCCTATTACCACT
GCCAATTACCTGTGGTTTCATTTACTCTAAACCTGTGATTCCTCTGAATTATTTTCATTTTAAAGAAATT
GTATTTGTTAAATATGTACTACAAACTTAGTAGT
