>Addgene plasmid #116586 | pHAGE-PIK3R1-E160* | depositor partial sequence | sequence record 219461 | insert
ATGAGTGCTGAGGGGTACCAGTACAGAGCGCTGTATGATTATAAAAAGGAAAGAGAAGAAGATATTGACT
TGCACTTGGGTGACATATTGACTGTGAATAAAGGGTCCTTAGTAGCTCTTGGATTCAGTGATGGACAGGA
AGCCAGGCCTGAAGAAATTGGCTGGTTAAATGGCTATAATGAAACCACAGGGGAAAGGGGGGACTTTCCG
GGAACTTATGTAGAATATATTGGAAGGAAAAAAATCTCGCCTCCCACACCAAAGCCCCGGCCACCTCGGC
CTCTTCCTGTTGCACCAGGTTCTTCGAAAACTGAAGCAGATGTTGAACAACAAGCTTTGACTCTCCCGGA
TCTTGCAGAGCAGTTTGCCCCTCCTGACATTGCCCCGCCTCTTCTTATCAAGCTCGTGGAAGCCATTGAA
AAGAAAGGTCTGGAATGTTCAACTCTATACAGAACACAGAGCTCCAGCAACCTGGCATAATTACGACAGC
TTCTTGATTGTGATACACCCTCCGTGGACTTGGAAATGATCGATGTGCACGTTTTGGCTGACGCTTTCAA
ACGCTATCTCCTGGACTTACCAAATCCTGTCATTCCAGCAGCCGTTTACAGTGAAATGATTTCTTTAGCT
CCAGAAGTACAAAGCTCCGAAGAATATATTCAGCTATTGAAGAAGCTTATTAGGTCGCCTAGCATACCTC
ATCAGTATTGGCTTACGCTTCAGTATTTGTTAAAACATTTCTTCAAGCTCTCTCAAACCTCCAGCAAAAA
TCTGTTGAATGCAAGAGTACTCTCTGAAATTTTCAGCCCTATGCTTTTCAGATTCTCAGCAGCCAGCTCT
GATAATACTGAAAACCTCATAAAAGTTATAGAAATTTTAATCTCAACTGAATGGAATGAACGACAGCCTG
CACCAGCACTGCCTCCTAAACCACCAAAACCTACTACTGTAGCCAACAACGGTATGAATAACAATATGTC
CTTACAAGATGCTGAATGGTACTGGGGAGATATCTCGAGGGAAGAAGTGAATGAAAAACTTCGAGATACA
GCAGACGGGACCTTTTTGGTACGAGATGCGTCTACTAAAATGCATGGTGATTATACTCTTACACTAAGGA
AAGGGGGAAATAACAAATTAATCAAAATATTTCATCGAGATGGGAAATATGGCTTCTCTGACCCATTAAC
CTTCAGTTCTGTGGTTGAATTAATAAACCACTACCGGAATGAATCTCTAGCTCAGTATAATCCCAAATTG
GATGTGAAATTACTTTATCCAGTATCCAAATACCAACAGGATCAAGTTGTCAAAGAAGATAATATTGAAG
CTGTAGGGAAAAAATTACATGAATATAACACTCAGTTTCAAGAAAAAAGTCGAGAATATGATAGATTATA
TGAAGAATATACCCGCACATCCCAGGAAATCCAAATGAAAAGGACAGCTATTGAAGCATTTAATGAAACC
ATAAAAATATTTGAAGAACAGTGCCAGACCCAAGAGCGGTACAGCAAAGAATACATAGAAAAGTTTAAAC
GTGAAGGCAATGAGAAAGAAATACAAAGGATTATGCATAATTATGATAAGTTGAAGTCTCGAATCAGTGA
AATTATTGACAGTAGAAGAAGATTGGAAGAAGACTTGAAGAAGCAGGCAGCTGAGTATCGAGAAATTGAC
AAACGTATGAACAGCATTAAACCAGACCTTATCCAGCTGAGAAAGACGAGAGACCAATACTTGATGTGGT
TGACTCAAAAAGGTGTTCGGCAAAAGAAGTTGAACGAGTGGTTGGGCAATGAAAACACTGAAGACCAATA
TTCACTGGTGGAAGATGATGAAGATTTGCCCCATCATGATGAGAAGACATGGAATGTTGGAAGCAGCAAC
CGAAACAAAGCTGAAAACCTGTTGCGAGGGAAGCGAGATGGCACTTTTCTTGTCCGGGAGAGCAGTAAAC
AGGGCTGCTATGCCTGCTCTGTAGTGGTGGACGGCGAAGTAAAGCATTGTGTCATAAACAAAACAGCAAC
TGGCTATGGCTTTGCCGAGCCCTATAACTTGTACAGCTCTCTGAAAGAACTGGTGCTACATTACCAACAC
ACCTCCCTTGTGCAGCACAACGACTCCCTCAATGTCACACTAGCCTACCCAGTATATGCACAGCAGAGGC
GATG
